>Addgene plasmid #56252 | mIFP12-Fibrillarin-7 | addgene full sequence | sequence record 218686 | Addgene NGS Result
TTCTTTCCTGCGTTATCCCCTGATTCTGTGGATAACCGTATTACCGCCATGCATTAGTTATTAATAGTAA
TCAATTACGGGGTCATTAGTTCATAGCCCATATATGGAGTTCCGCGTTACATAACTTACGGTAAATGGCC
CGCCTGGCTGACCGCCCAACGACCCCCGCCCATTGACGTCAATAATGACGTATGTTCCCATAGTAACGCC
AATAGGGACTTTCCATTGACGTCAATGGGTGGAGTATTTACGGTAAACTGCCCACTTGGCAGTACATCAA
GTGTATCATATGCCAAGTACGCCCCCTATTGACGTCAATGACGGTAAATGGCCCGCCTGGCATTATGCCC
AGTACATGACCTTATGGGACTTTCCTACTTGGCAGTACATCTACGTATTAGTCATCGCTATTACCATGGT
GATGCGGTTTTGGCAGTACATCAATGGGCGTGGATAGCGGTTTGACTCACGGGGATTTCCAAGTCTCCAC
CCCATTGACGTCAATGGGAGTTTGTTTTGGCACCAAAATCAACGGGACTTTCCAAAATGTCGTAACAACT
CCGCCCCATTGACGCAAATGGGCGGTAGGCGTGTACGGTGGGAGGTCTATATAAGCAGAGCTGGTTTAGT
GAACCGTCAGATCCGCTAGCGCTACCGGTCGCCACCATGTCGGTACCGCTGACTACCTCAGCATTCGGCC
ACGCGTTTCTGGCTAACTGTGAACGCGAGCAGATCCACCTGGCGGGCTCCATTCAGCCGCACGGTATCCT
GCTGGCTGTGAAAGAGCCGGACAACGTGGTGATCCAGGCTTCTATTAACGCTGCGGAGTTCCTGAACACC
AACTCTGTTGTTGGCCGTCCGCTGCGTGACCTGGGCGGCGATCTGCCTTTGCAGATCCTGCCGCACCTGA
ACGGCCCGCTGCACCTGGCTCCGATGACCCTGCGTTGTACCGTGGGTTCTCCGCCGCGTCGTGTGGACTG
TACCATTCATCGTCCGTCTAACGGCGGCCTGATCGTAGAACTGGAACCAGCAACCAAGACCACTAACATT
GCGCCGGCTCTGGACGGTGCGTTTCATCGTATCACTTCTTCATCCTCCCTGATGGGCCTGTGTGACGAAA
CCGCGACTATTATCCGTGAGATTACTGGCTACGACCGTGTGATGGTAGTACGTTTCGATGAAGAGGGTAA
TGGCGAAATTCTGTCCGAACGTCGTCGTGCGGACCTGGAAGCGTTCCTGGGTAACCGCTACCCGGCGTCT
ACTATTCCGCAGATCGCTCGTCGCCTGTACGAACATAACCGTGTTCGCCTGCTGGTAGATGTGAACTATA
CTCCGGTTCCGCTACAGCCGCGCATCAGCCCGCTGAACGGTCGTGATCTGGATATGTCCCTGTCTTGCCT
GCGCTCTATGTCCCCGATCCACCAGAAATACATGCAGGACATGGGCGTTGGCGCGACCCTGGTTTGCTCT
CTGATGGTGTCTGGTCGTCTGTGGGGTCTGATCGCTTGCCACCACTACGAACCGCGCTTCGTTCCGTTCC
ACATTCGCGCTGCTGGCGAAGCGCTGGCGGAAACTTGTGCGATCCGCATCGCGACGCTGGAGAGCTTTGC
ACAGTCTCAGTCCAAAGGTGGCGGAAGCGGCGGCGGAAGCGGTGGCGGAAGTTCCGGACTCAGATCTCGA
GCCATGAAGCCAGGATTCAGTCCCCGTGGGGGTGGCTTTGGCGGCCGAGGGGGCTTTGGTGACCGTGGTG
GTCGTGGAGGCCGAGGGGGCTTTGGCGGGGGCCGAGGCCAAGGCGGAGGCTTTAGAGGTCGTGGACGAGG
AGGAGGTGGAGGCGGCGGCGGCGGTGGAGGAGGAGGAAGAGGTGGTGGAGGCTTCCATTTTGGTGGCAAC
CGGGGTCGTGGTCGGGGAGGAAAAAGAGGAAACCAGTCGGGGAAGAATGTGATGGTGGAGCCGCATCGGC
ATGAGGGTGTCTTCATTTGTCGGGGAAAGGAAGATGCACTGGTCACCAAGAACCTGGTCCCTGGGGAATC
AGTTTATGGAGAGAAGAGAGTCTCGATTTCGGAAGGAGATGACAAAATTGAGTACCGAGCCTGGAACCCC
TTCCGCTCCAAGCTTGCAGCAGCAATCCTGGGTGGTGTGGACCAGATCCACATCAAACCGGGGGCTAAGG
TTCTCTACCTCGGGGCTGCCTCGGGCACCACGGTCTCCCATGTCTCTGACATCGTTGGTCCGGATGGTCT
AGTCTATGCAGTCGAGTTCTCCCACCGCTCTGGCCGTGACCTCATTAACTTGGCCAAGAAGAGGACCAAC
ATCATTCCTGTGATCGAGGATGCTCGACACCCACACAAATACCGCATGCTCATCGCAATGGTGGATGTGA
TCTTTGCTGATGTGGCCCAGCCAGACCAGACCCGGATTGTGGCCCTGAATGCCCACACCTTCCTGCGTAA
TGGAGGACACTTTGTGATTTCCATTAAGGCCAACTGCATTGACTCCACAGCCTCAGCCGAGGCCGTGTTT
GCCTCCGAAGTGAAAAAGATGCAACAGGAGAACATGAAGCCGCAGGAGCAGTTGACCCTTGAGCCATATG
AAAGAGACCATGCCGTGGTCGTGGGAGTGTACAGGCCACCCCCCAAGGTGAAGAACTGAGGATCCACCGG
ATCTAGATAACTGATCATAATCAGCCATACCACATTTGTAGAGGTTTTACTTGCTTTAAAAAACCTCCCA
CACCTCCCCCTGAACCTGAAACATAAAATGAATGCAATTGTTGTTGTTAACTTGTTTATTGCAGCTTATA
ATGGTTACAAATAAAGCAATAGCATCACAAATTTCACAAATAAAGCATTTTTTTCACTGCATTCTAGTTG
TGGTTTGTCCAAACTCATCAATGTATCTTAACGCGTAAATTGTAAGCGTTAATATTTTGTTAAACTTCGC
GTTAAATTTTTGTTAAATCAGCTCATTTTTTAACCAATAGGCCGAAATCGGCAAAATCCCTTATAAATCA
AAAGAATAGACCGAGATAGGGT
[37 nt withheld, positions 3033-3069]
AAAGAACGTGGACTCCAACGTCAAAGG
[49 nt withheld, positions 3097-3145]
T
[91 nt withheld, positions 3147-3237]
G
[124 nt withheld, positions 3239-3362]
CAGGTGGCACTTTTCGGGGAAATGTGCGCGGAACCCCTATTTGTTTATTTTTCTAAATACATTCAAATAT
GTATCCGCTCATGAGACAATAACCCTGATAAATGCTTCAATAATATTGAAAAAGGAAGAGTCCTGAGGCG
GAAAGAACCAGCTGTGGAATGTGTGTCAGTTAGGGTGTGGAAAGTCCCCAGGCTCCCCAGCAGGCAGAAG
TATGCAAAGCATGCATCTCAATTAGTCAGCAACCAGGTGTGGAAAGTCCCCAGGCTCCCCAGCAGGCAGA
AGTATGCAAAGCATGCATCTCAATTAGTCAGCAACCATAGTCCCGCCCCTAACTCCGCCCATCCCGCCCC
TAACTCCGCCCAGTTCCGCCCATTCTCCGCCCCATGGCTGACTAATTTTTTTTATTTATGCAGAGGCCGA
GGCCGCCTCGGCCTCTGAGCTATTCCAGAAGTAGTGAGGAGGCTTTTTTGGAGGCCTAGGCTTTTGCAAA
GATCGATCAAGAGACAGGATGAGGATCGTTTCGCATGATTGAACAAGATGGATTGCACGCAGGTTCTCCG
GCCGCTTGGGTGGAGAGGCTATTCGGCTATGACTGGGCACAACAGACAATCGGCTGCTCTGATGCCGCCG
TGTTCCGGCTGTCAGCGCAGGGGCGCCCGGTTCTTTTTGTCAAGACCGACCTGTCCGGTGCCCTGAATGA
ACTGCAAGACGAGGCAGCGCGGCTATCGTGGCTGGCCACGACGGGCGTTCCTTGCGCAGCTGTGCTCGAC
GTTGTCACTGAAGCGGGAAGGGACTGGCTGCTATTGGGCGAAGTGCCGGGGCAGGATCTCCTGTCATCTC
ACCTTGCTCCTGCCGAGAAAGTATCCATCATGGCTGATGCAATGCGGCGGCTGCATACGCTTGATCCGGC
TACCTGCCCATTCGACCACCAAGCGAAACATCGCATCGAGCGAGCACGTACTCGGATGGAAGCCGGTCTT
GTCGATCAGGATGATCTGGACGAAGAGCATCAGGGGCTCGCGCCAGCCGAACTGTTCGCCAGGCTCAAGG
CGAGCATGCCCGACGGCGAGGATCTCGTCGTGACCCATGGCGATGCCTGCTTGCCGAATATCATGGTGGA
AAATGGCCGCTTTTCTGGATTCATCGACTGTGGCCGGCTGGGTGTGGCGGACCGCTATCAGGACATAGCG
TTGGCTACCCGTGATATTGCTGAAGAGCTTGGCGGCGAATGGGCTGACCGCTTCCTCGTGCTTTACGGTA
TCGCCGCTCCCGATTCGCAGCGCATCGCCTTCTATCGCCTTCTTGACGAGTTCTTCTGAGCGGGACTCTG
GGGTTCGAAATGACCGACCAAGCGACGCCCAACCTGCCATCACGAGATTTCGATTCCACCGCCGCCTTCT
ATGAAAGGTTGGGCTTCGGAATCGTTTTCCGGGACGCCGGCTGGATGATCCTCCAGCGCGGGGATCTCAT
GCTGGAGTTCTTCGCCCACCCTAGGGGGAGGCTAACTGAAACACGGAAGGAGACAATACCGGAAGGAACC
CGCGCTATGACGGCAATAAAAAGACAGAATAAAACGCACGGTGTTGGGTCGTTTGTTCATAAACGCGGGG
TTCGGTCCCAGGGCTGGCACTCTGTCGATACCCCACCGAGACCCCATTGGGGCCAATACGCCCGCGTTTC
TTCCTTTTCCCCACCCCACCCCCCAAGTTCGGGTGAAGGCCCAGGGCTCGCAGCCAACGTCGGGGCGGCA
GGCCCTGCCATAGCCTCAGGTTACTCATATATACTTTAGATTGATTTAAAACTTCATTTTTAATTTAAAA
GGATCTAGGTGAAGATCCTTTTTGATAATCTCATGACCAAAATCCCTTAACGTGAGTTTTCGTTCCACTG
AGCGTCAGACCCCGTAGAAAAGATCAAAGGATCTTCTTGAGATCCTTTTTTTCTGCGCGTAATCTGCTGC
TTGCAAACAAAAAAACCACCGCTACCAGCGGTGGTTTGTTTGCCGGATCAAGAGCTACCAACTCTTTTTC
CGAAGGTAACTGGCTTCAGCAGAGCGCAGATACCAAATACTGTTCTTCTAGTGTAGCCGTAGTTAGGCCA
CCACTTCAAGAACTCTGTAGCACCGCCTACATACCTCGCTCTGCTAATCCTGTTACCAGTGGCTGCTGCC
AGTGGCGATAAGTCGTGTCTTACCGGGTTGGACTCAAGACGATAGTTACCGGATAAGGCGCAGCGGTCGG
GCTGAACGGGGGGTTCGTGCACACAGCCCAGCTTGGAGCGAACGACCTACACCGAACTGAGATACCTACA
GCGTGAGCTATGAGAAAGCGCCACGCTTCCCGAAGGGAGAAAGGCGGACAGGTATCCGGTAAGCGGCAGG
GTCGGAACAGGAGAGCGCACGAGGGAGCTTCCAGGGGGAAACGCCTGGTATCTTTATAGTCCTGTCGGGT
TTCGCCACCTCTGACTTGAGCGTCGATTTTTGTGATGCTCGTCAGGGGGGCGGAGCCTATGGAAAAACGC
CAGCAACGCGGCCTTTTTACGGTTCCTGGCCTTTTGCTGGCCTTTTGCTCACATG
Features (pLannotate 1.2.2; 16 found; start..end, strand, type, name):
      1..47      +  rep_origin     RSF ori (fragment): Plasmids containing the RSF 1030 origin of replication can be propagated in E. coli cells that contain additional plasmids with compatible origins.
    115..418     +  enhancer       CMV enhancer: human cytomegalovirus immediate early enhancer
    419..622     +  promoter       CMV promoter: human cytomegalovirus (CMV) immediate early promoter
    667..1626    +  CDS            mIFP: mIFP is a basic (constitutively fluorescent) near ir fluorescent protein published in 2015, derived from Bradyrhizobium sp.. It has very low acid sensitivity. It requires the cofactor biliverdin for fluorescence.
   1663..1682    +  misc_feature   MCS (fragment): multiple cloning site
   1684..2646    +  CDS            FBL: FBRL_HUMAN - Also known as FIB1, FLRN. Experimental evidence at protein level: Swiss-Prot protein existence level 1. S-adenosyl-L-methionine-dependent methyltransferase that has the ability to methylate both RNAs and proteins (PubMed:24352239, PubMed:30540930, PubMed:32017898). Involved in pre-rRNA processing by catalyzing the site-specific 2'-hydroxyl methylation of ribose moieties in pre-ribosomal RNA (PubMed:30540930). Site specificity is provided by a guide RNA that base pairs with the substrate (By similarity). Methylation occurs at a characteristic distance from the sequence involved in
   2672..2756    +  CDS            large T antigen (fragment): large T antigen from SV40 (simian virus 40)
   2779..2900    +  polyA_signal   SV40 poly(A) signal: SV40 polyadenylation signal
   3004..3362    -  rep_origin     f1 ori (sequence partly withheld): f1 bacteriophage origin of replication; arrow indicates direction of (+) strand synthesis
   3389..3493    +  promoter       AmpR promoter: bla
   3495..3852    +  promoter       SV40 promoter: SV40 enhancer and early promoter
   3887..4681    +  CDS            NeoR/KanR: aminoglycoside phosphotransferase from Tn5; aph(3')-II (or nptII); confers resistance to neomycin, kanamycin, and G418 (Geneticin®)
   4702..4854    +  CDS            ble (fragment): BLE_KLEPN - Experimental evidence at protein level: Swiss-Prot protein existence level 1. Binding protein with a strong affinity to the bleomycin family of antibiotics. Binds to CL990; an antimitotic-antibiotic compound. From Klebsiella pneumoniae.
   4913..4960    +  polyA_signal   HSV TK poly(A) signal: herpes simplex virus thymidine kinase polyadenylation signal (Cole and Stacy, 1985)
   5051..5067    -  polyA_signal   bGH poly(A) signal (fragment): bovine growth hormone polyadenylation signal
   5289..5877    +  rep_origin     ori: high-copy-number ColE1/pMB1/pBR322/pUC origin of replication
