[The description below was written by a language model from this plasmid's Addgene catalogue record and pLannotate feature annotations shown in this document.]
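Description:
mIFP12-Fibrillarin-7 is a mammalian expression plasmid that produces human fibrillarin (FBL) fused at its N terminus to the monomeric near-infrared fluorescent protein mIFP, giving a marker for the nucleolus. The fusion is driven by the human cytomegalovirus immediate-early enhancer and promoter. The mIFP coding sequence comes first, followed by a short linker derived from a remnant of the multiple cloning site, then the fibrillarin open reading frame, and the transcript is terminated by an SV40 polyadenylation signal. The record notes two substitutions in the fibrillarin insert, R36Q and S66F, relative to the reference sequence. mIFP derives from a Bradyrhizobium bacteriophytochrome and needs the cofactor biliverdin to fluoresce; the recorded excitation and emission maxima are 683 and 704 nm.

The backbone has the layout of a classic C1-type fluorescent protein fusion vector. A high-copy ColE1/pUC origin supports propagation in E. coli, and an f1 origin is also present. A single Tn5 aminoglycoside phosphotransferase gene (NeoR/KanR) is preceded by both a bacterial bla promoter and the SV40 enhancer/early promoter and followed by an HSV TK polyadenylation signal, so it confers kanamycin resistance in bacteria and G418 resistance in transfected mammalian cells. Several short annotated fragments (RSF ori, large T antigen, ble, bGH poly(A)) appear to be partial matches within backbone sequence rather than functional elements.

Fibrillarin is a methyltransferase involved in pre-rRNA processing that concentrates in the nucleolus. The construct therefore serves as a far-red localization marker for imaging nucleoli in cells, and it illustrates the use of mIFP as a fusion tag.
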