Addgene plasmid #56252: mIFP12-Fibrillarin-7
Purpose: Localization: Nuclear - Nucleolus, Excitation: 683, Emission: 704
Depositing lab: Michael Davidson. Depositing organization: Florida State University, Tallahassee. Publication: A naturally monomeric infrared fluorescent protein for protein labeling in vivo. Yu D, Baird MA, Allen JR, Howe ES, Klassen MP, Reade A, Makhijani K, Song Y, Liu S, Murthy Z, Zhang SQ, Weiner OD, Kornberg TB, Jan YN, Davidson MW, Shu X. Nat Methods. 2015 Aug;12(8):763-765. doi: 10.1038/nmeth.3447. Epub 2015 Jun 22. PubMed 26098020.
Backbone
  Vector backbone: mIFP12
  Backbone size w/o insert (bp): 4750
  Vector type: Mammalian Expression
  Selectable markers: Neomycin (select with G418)
Growth in bacteria
  Bacterial resistance: Kanamycin, 50 μg/mL
  Growth temperature: 37°C
  Growth strain: DH5alpha
  Copy number: High Copy
Gene/Insert
  Gene/Insert name: Fibrillarin (alt name: NM_001436.3)
  Species: H. sapiens (human)
  Mutation: R36Q, S66F
  Entrez Gene: FBL (a.k.a. FIB, FLRN, Nop1, RNU3IP1)
  Promoter: CMV
  Tag / fusion protein: mIFP12 (N terminal on insert)
  Cloning method: Unknown
  Sequencing primers: 5′ CMV-F; 3′ SV40pA-R
Terms and licenses: Academic/Nonprofit Terms; Industry Terms
Depositor comments: . Excitation = 683; Emission = 704
How to cite: mIFP12-Fibrillarin-7 was a gift from Michael Davidson (Addgene plasmid # 56252 ; http://n2t.net/addgene:56252 ; RRID:Addgene_56252)
